Addgene plasmid #140826: pPB-C6F/TdTomato
Purpose: OCT4, SOX2, KLF4, C-MYC, KLF2, NANOG (C6F) and tdTomato under the control of TRE (Tet-ON)
Depositing lab: Hideyuki Okano. Depositing organization: Keio University. Publication: Naive-like ESRRB(+) iPSCs with the Capacity for Rapid Neural Differentiation. Kisa F, Shiozawa S, Oda K, Yoshimatsu S, Nakamura M, Koya I, Kawai K, Suzuki S, Okano H. Stem Cell Reports. 2017 Dec 12;9(6):1825-1838. doi: 10.1016/j.stemcr.2017.10.008. Epub 2017 Nov 9. PubMed 29129686.
Backbone
  Vector backbone: pTRE-Tight-BI
  Backbone manufacturer: Clontech
  Total vector size (bp): 16425
  Vector type: Mammalian Expression
  Selectable markers: Puromycin
Growth in bacteria
  Bacterial resistance: Ampicillin, 100 μg/mL
  Growth temperature: 37°C
  Growth strain: NEB Stable
  Copy number: High Copy
Gene/Insert 1
  Gene/Insert name: OCT4 (alt name: POU5F1)
  Species: H. sapiens (human)
  Insert size (bp): 1080
  GenBank ID: NM_002701.6
  Entrez Gene: POU5F1 (a.k.a. OCT3, OCT4, OCT4Borf1, OTF-3, OTF3, OTF4, Oct-3, Oct-4, Oct3/4)
Gene/Insert 2
  Gene/Insert name: SOX2
  Species: H. sapiens (human)
  Insert size (bp): 954
  GenBank ID: NM_003106.4
  Entrez Gene: SOX2 (a.k.a. ANOP3, MCOPS3)
Gene/Insert 3
  Gene/Insert name: KLF4
  Species: H. sapiens (human)
  Insert size (bp): 1410
  GenBank ID: NM_004235.6
  Entrez Gene: KLF4 (a.k.a. EZF, GKLF)
Gene/Insert 4
  Gene/Insert name: C-MYC (alt name: MYC)
  Species: H. sapiens (human)
  Insert size (bp): 1320
  GenBank ID: NM_002467.6
  Entrez Gene: MYC (a.k.a. MRTL, MYCC, bHLHe39, c-Myc)
Gene/Insert 5
  Gene/Insert name: KLF2
  Species: H. sapiens (human)
  Insert size (bp): 1065
  Mutation: L104P- please see depositor comments
  GenBank ID: NM_016270.4
  Entrez Gene: KLF2 (a.k.a. LKLF)
Gene/Insert 6
  Gene/Insert name: NANOG
  Species: H. sapiens (human)
  Insert size (bp): 918
  Entrez Gene: NANOG
Gene/Insert 7
  Gene/Insert name: tdTomato
  Insert size (bp): 1431
Terms and licenses: Academic/Nonprofit Terms; Industry Terms: Not Available to Industry
Depositor comments: Depositor confirms the L104P mutation in KLF2 does not affect plasmid function.
How to cite: pPB-C6F/TdTomato was a gift from Hideyuki Okano (Addgene plasmid # 140826 ; http://n2t.net/addgene:140826 ; RRID:Addgene_140826)
