[The description below was written by a language model from this plasmid's Addgene catalogue record and pLannotate feature annotations shown in this document.]
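Description:
pPB-C6F/TdTomato is a large (about 16.4 kb) mammalian expression plasmid built around the bidirectional Tet-responsive promoter of Clontech's pTRE-Tight-BI, designed for doxycycline-inducible (Tet-ON) expression of six human pluripotency factors plus a red fluorescent reporter. It is maintained in E. coli through a high-copy ColE1/pUC origin with ampicillin resistance, and it also carries an f1 origin. The "PB" prefix suggests a piggyBac transposon format, but no transposon terminal repeats are annotated in the feature table, so this cannot be confirmed from the record. No tetracycline transactivator is annotated, so one would have to be supplied separately.

The bidirectional TRE, seven tet operators flanked by minimal CMV promoters, drives two divergent polycistronic units. In one direction lie OCT4 (POU5F1), KLF4 and SOX2, followed by an EMCV IRES and c-MYC, then a second IRES and the puromycin resistance gene, so that drug resistance is itself linked to the induced transcript. This unit ends in PGK and bGH polyadenylation signals, preceded by small HIV-1 nef/LTR remnants that probably derive from a lentiviral source cassette. The links between OCT4, KLF4 and SOX2 are not annotated. In the other direction, KLF2 and NANOG are joined by an F2A peptide, followed by IRES2-tdTomato and an SV40 poly(A) signal, so red fluorescence reports transgene induction. KLF2 carries an L104P substitution that the depositor states does not affect function.

The associated publication concerns naive-like human iPSCs with a capacity for rapid neural differentiation, consistent with using this construct for inducible, trackable delivery of the six factors in reprogramming or resetting of pluripotent cells.
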