Features (pLannotate 1.2.2; 40 found; start..end, strand, type, name):
     30..458     -  rep_origin     f1 ori (sequence partly withheld): f1 bacteriophage origin of replication; arrow indicates direction of (+) strand synthesis
    463..620     -  CDS            lacZα (fragment): LacZα fragment of β-galactosidase; lacZ fragment
    623..641     +  promoter       T7 promoter: promoter for bacteriophage T7 RNA polymerase
    970..1117    -  CDS            lacZα (fragment): LacZα fragment of β-galactosidase; lacZ fragment
   1120..1138    +  promoter       T7 promoter: promoter for bacteriophage T7 RNA polymerase
   1176..1227    -  polyA_signal   SV40 poly(A) signal (fragment): SV40 polyadenylation signal
   1238..1359    -  polyA_signal   SV40 poly(A) signal: SV40 polyadenylation signal
   1382..1466    -  CDS            large T antigen (fragment): large T antigen from SV40 (simian virus 40)
   1496..2926    -  CDS            tdTomato: tandem dimeric (pseudo-monomeric) derivative of DsRed (Shaner et al., 2004) mammalian codon-optimized
   2939..3521    -  misc_feature   IRES2: internal ribosome entry site (IRES) of the encephalomyocarditis virus (EMCV)
   3526..3543    -  misc_feature   Ad SA (fragment): adenovirus major late transcript splice acceptor (Friedrich and Soriano, 1991)
   3625..4539    -  CDS            NANOG: NANOG_HUMAN - Experimental evidence at protein level: Swiss-Prot protein existence level 1. Transcription regulator involved in inner cell mass and embryonic stem (ES) cells proliferation and self-renewal. Imposes pluripotency on ES cells and prevents their differentiation towards extraembryonic endoderm and trophectoderm lineages. Blocks bone morphogenetic protein-induced mesoderm differentiation of ES cells by physically interacting with SMAD1 and interfering with the recruitment of coactivators to the active SMAD transcriptional complexes. Acts as a transcriptional activator or repressor. B
   4547..4611    -  CDS            F2A (fragment): 2A peptide from foot-and-mouth disease virus polyprotein Eukaryotic ribosomes fail to insert a peptide bond between the Gly and Pro residues, yielding separate polypeptides.
   4681..5700    -  CDS            KLF2: KLF2_HUMAN - Also known as LKLF. Experimental evidence at protein level: Swiss-Prot protein existence level 1. Transcription factor that binds to the CACCC box in the promoter of target genes such as HBB/beta globin or NOV and activates their transcription (PubMed:21063504). Might be involved in transcriptional regulation by modulating the binding of the RARA nuclear receptor to RARE DNA elements (PubMed:28167758). From Homo sapiens (Human).
   5724..5752    -  misc_feature   MCS (fragment): pUC18/19 multiple cloning site
   5760..6147    -  promoter       bidirectional TRE promoter: Tet-responsive bidirectional promoter PTight-BI, consisting of seven tet operator sequences flanked on each side by the minimal CMV promoter
   6166..6184    +  promoter       T3 promoter: promoter for bacteriophage T3 RNA polymerase
   6210..7289    +  CDS            POU5F1: PO5F1_HUMAN - Also known as OCT3, OCT4, OTF3. Experimental evidence at protein level: Swiss-Prot protein existence level 1. Transcription factor that binds to the octamer motif (5'- ATTTGCAT-3'). Forms a trimeric complex with SOX2 or SOX15 on DNA and controls the expression of a number of genes involved in embryonic development such as YES1, FGF4, UTF1 and ZFP206. Critical for early embryogenesis and for embryonic stem cell pluripotency. From Homo sapiens (Human).
   7377..8756    +  CDS            KLF4 (fragment): KLF4_HUMAN - Also known as EZF, GKLF. Experimental evidence at protein level: Swiss-Prot protein existence level 1. Transcription factor; can act both as activator and as repressor. Binds the 5'-CACCC-3' core sequence. Binds to the promoter region of its own gene and can activate its own transcription. Regulates the expression of key transcription factors during embryonic development. Plays an important role in maintaining embryonic stem cells, and in preventing their differentiation. Required for establishing the barrier function of the skin and for postnatal maturation and maintenance of the
   8904..9854    +  CDS            SOX2: SOX2_HUMAN - Experimental evidence at protein level: Swiss-Prot protein existence level 1. Transcription factor that forms a trimeric complex with OCT4 on DNA and controls the expression of a number of genes involved in embryonic development such as YES1, FGF4, UTF1 and ZFP206 (By similarity). Binds to the proximal enhancer region of NANOG (By similarity). Critical for early embryogenesis and for embryonic stem cell pluripotency (PubMed:18035408). Downstream SRRT target that mediates the promotion of neural stem cell self-renewal (By similarity). Keeps neural cells undifferentiated by countera
   9995..10457   +  misc_feature   IRES: internal ribosome entry site (IRES) of the encephalomyocarditis virus (EMCV)
  10502..11821   +  CDS            c-Myc: human c-Myc proto-oncogene
  11959..12421   +  misc_feature   IRES: internal ribosome entry site (IRES) of the encephalomyocarditis virus (EMCV)
  12435..13034   +  CDS            PuroR: puromycin N-acetyltransferase; pac from Streptomyces alboniger; confers resistance to puromycin
  13100..13243   +  CDS            nef (fragment): NEF_HV1LA - Experimental evidence at protein level: Swiss-Prot protein existence level 1. Extracellular Nef protein targets CD4(+) T-lymphocytes for apoptosis by interacting with CXCR4 surface receptors. From Human immunodeficiency virus type 1 group M subtype B (isolate Lai) (HIV-1).
  13229..13409   +  LTR            5' LTR (truncated): truncated 5' long terminal repeat (LTR) from HIV-1
  13446..13513   +  polyA_signal   PGK poly(A) signal (fragment): mouse phosphoglycerate kinase 1 polyadenylation signal
  13555..13779   +  polyA_signal   bGH poly(A) signal: bovine growth hormone polyadenylation signal
  13848..13870   -  protein_bind   lac operator (fragment): The lac repressor binds to the lac operator to inhibit transcription in E. coli. This inhibition can be relieved by adding lactose or isopropyl-β-D-thiogalactopyranoside (IPTG). lac repressor encoded by lacI
  13874..13904   -  promoter       lac promoter: promoter for the E. coli lac operon
  13919..13940   -  protein_bind   CAP binding site: CAP binding activates transcription in the presence of cAMP. E. coli catabolite activator protein
  13953..13992   -  CDS            lacI (fragment): lac repressor; lacI; The lac repressor binds to the lac operator to inhibit transcription in E. coli. This inhibition can be relieved by adding lactose or isopropyl-β-D-thiogalactopyranoside (IPTG).
  14253..14271   -  promoter       T3 promoter: promoter for bacteriophage T3 RNA polymerase
  14314..14336   -  protein_bind   lac operator (fragment): The lac repressor binds to the lac operator to inhibit transcription in E. coli. This inhibition can be relieved by adding lactose or isopropyl-β-D-thiogalactopyranoside (IPTG). lac repressor encoded by lacI
  14340..14370   -  promoter       lac promoter: promoter for the E. coli lac operon
  14385..14406   -  protein_bind   CAP binding site: CAP binding activates transcription in the presence of cAMP. E. coli catabolite activator protein
  14419..14511   -  CDS            lacI (fragment): lac repressor; lacI; The lac repressor binds to the lac operator to inhibit transcription in E. coli. This inhibition can be relieved by adding lactose or isopropyl-β-D-thiogalactopyranoside (IPTG).
  14694..15282   -  rep_origin     ori: high-copy-number ColE1/pMB1/pBR322/pUC origin of replication
  15453..16313   -  CDS            AmpR: β-lactamase; bla; confers resistance to ampicillin, carbenicillin, and related antibiotics
  16314..16418   -  promoter       AmpR promoter: bla
>Addgene plasmid #140826 | pPB-C6F/TdTomato | addgene full sequence | sequence record 307041 | Addgene NGS Result
CTAAATTGTAAGCGTTAATATTTTGTTAAAATTCGCGTTAAATTTTTGTTAAATCAGCTCATTTTTTAAC
CAATAGGCCGAAATCGGCAAAATCCCTTATAAATCAAAAGAATAGACCGAGATAGGGT
[37 nt withheld, positions 129-165]
AAAGAACGTGGACTCCAACGTCAAAGG
[49 nt withheld, positions 193-241]
T
[91 nt withheld, positions 243-333]
G
[124 nt withheld, positions 335-458]
CCCATTCGCCATTCAGGCTGCGCAACTGTTGGGAAGGGCGATCGGTGCGGGCCTCTTCGCTATTACGCCA
GCTGGCGAAAGGGGGATGTGCTGCAAGGCGATTAAGTTGGGTAACGCCAGGGTTTTCCCAGTCACGACGT
TGTAAAACGACGGCCAGTGAATTGTAATACGACTCACTATAGGGCGAATTGGGTACCTTAACCCTAGAAA
GATAGTCTGCGTAAAATTGACGCATGCATTCTTGAAATATTGCTCTCTCTTTCTAAATAGCGCGAATCCG
TCGCTGTGCATTTAGGACATCTCAGTCGCCGCTTGGAGCTCCCGTGAGGCGTGCTTGTCAATGAGGTAAG
TGTCACTGATTTTGAACTATAACGACCGCGTGAGTCAAAATGACGCATGATTATCTTTTACGTGACTTTT
AAGATTTAACTCATACGATAATTATATTGTTATTTCATGTTCTACTTACGTGATAACTTATTATATATAT
ATTTTCTTGTTATAGATGTATAGGCTGCGCAACTGTTGGGAAGGGCGATCGGTGCGGGCCTCTTCGCTAT
TACGCCAGCTGGCGAAAGGGGGATGTGCTGCAAGGCGATTAAGTTGGGTAACGCCAGGGTTTTCCCAGTC
ACGACGTTGTAAAACGACGGCCAGTGAATTGTAATACGACTCACTATAGGGCGAATTGGGCCCTCTAGAT
GCATGCTCGACGGTATACAGACATGATAAGATACATTGATGAGTTTGGACAAACCACAACTAGAATGCAC
TCGACGCGTTAAGATACATTGATGAGTTTGGACAAACCACAACTAGAATGCAGTGAAAAAAATGCTTTAT
TTGTGAAATTTGTGATGCTATTGCTTTATTTGTAACCATTATAAGCTGCAATAAACAAGTTAACAACAAC
AATTGCATTCATTTTATGTTTCAGGTTCAGGGGGAGGTGTGGGAGGTTTTTTAAAGCAAGTAAAACCTCT
ACAAATGTGGTATGGCTGATTATGATCAGTTATCTAGATGCATGCTCGAGCGGCCGCCTACTTGTACAGC
TCGTCCATGCCGTACAGGAACAGGTGGTGGCGGCCCTCGGAGCGCTCGTACTGTTCCACGATGGTGTAGT
CCTCGTTGTGGGAGGTGATGTCCAGCTTGGTGTCCACGTAGTAGTAGCCGGGCAGTTGCACGGGCTTCTT
GGCCATGTAGATGGTCTTGAACTCCACCAGGTAGTGGCCGCCGTCCTTCAGCTTCAGGGCCTGGTGGATC
TCGCCCTTCAGCACGCCGTCGCGGGGGTACAGGCGCTCGGTGGAGGCCTCCCAGCCCATGGTCTTCTTCT
GCATTACGGGGCCGTCGGGGGGGAAGTTGGTGCCGCGCATCTTCACCTTGTAGATCAGCGTGCCGTCCTG
CAGGGAGGAGTCCTGGGTCACGGTCACCAGACCGCCGTCCTCGAAGTTCATCACGCGCTCCCACTTGAAG
CCCTCGGGGAAGGACAGCTTCTTGTAATCGGGGATGTCGGCGGGGTGCTTCACGTACGCCTTGGAGCCGT
ACATGAACTGGGGGGACAGGATGTCCCAGGCGAAGGGCAGGGGGCCGCCCTTGGTCACCTTCAGCTTGGC
GGTCTGGGTGCCCTCGTAGGGGCGGCCCTCGCCCTCGCCCTCGATCTCGAACTCGTGGCCGTTCATGGAG
CCCTCCATGCGCACCTTGAAGCGCATGAACTCTTTGATGACGGCCATGTTGTTGTCCTCGGAGGAGGCGG
TGCCGGAGCTGCCGCTGCCGGTGCTGCCGGTGCCATGCCCCAGGAACAGGTGGTGGCGGCCCTCGGAGCG
CTCGTACTGTTCCACGATGGTGTAGTCCTCGTTGTGGGAGGTGATGTCCAGCTTGGTGTCCACGTAGTAG
TAGCCGGGCAGTTGCACGGGCTTCTTGGCCATGTAGATGGTCTTGAACTCCACCAGGTAGTGGCCGCCGT
CCTTCAGCTTCAGGGCCTGGTGGATCTCGCCCTTCAGCACGCCGTCGCGGGGGTACAGGCGCTCGGTGGA
GGCCTCCCAGCCCATGGTCTTCTTCTGCATTACGGGGCCGTCGGGGGGGAAGTTGGTGCCGCGCATCTTC
ACCTTGTAGATCAGCGTGCCGTCCTGCAGGGAGGAGTCCTGGGTCACGGTCACCAGACCGCCGTCCTCGA
AGTTCATCACGCGCTCCCACTTGAAGCCCTCGGGGAAGGACAGCTTCTTGTAATCGGGGATGTCGGCGGG
GTGCTTCACGTACGCCTTGGAGCCGTACATGAACTGGGGGGACAGGATGTCCCAGGCGAAGGGCAGGGGG
CCGCCCTTGGTCACCTTCAGCTTGGCGGTCTGGGTGCCCTCGTAGGGGCGGCCCTCGCCCTCGCCCTCGA
TCTCGAACTCGTGGCCGTTCATGGAGCCCTCCATGCGCACCTTGAAGCGCATGAACTCTTTGATGACCTC
CTCGCCCTTGCTCACCATGGTGGCGGATCCGTGGCCATATTATCATCGTGTTTTTCAAAGGAAAACCACG
TCCCCGTGGTTCGGGGGGCCTAGACGTTTTTTTAACCTCGACTAAACACATGTAAAGCATGTGTACCGAG
GCCCCAGATCAGATCCCATACAATGGGGTACCTTCTGGGCATCCTTCAGCCCCTTGTTGAATACGCTTGA
GGAGAGCCATTTGACTCTTTCCACAACTATCCAACTCACAACGTGGCACTGGGGTTGTGCCGCCTTTGCA
GGTGTATCTTATACACGTGGCTTTTGGCCGCAGAGGCACCTGTCGCCAGGTGGGGGGTTCCGCTGCCTGC
AAAGGGTCGCTACAGACGTTGTTTGTCTTCAAGAAGCTTCCAGAGGAACTGCTTCCTTCACGACATTCAA
CAGACCTTGCATTCCTTTGGCGAGAGGGGAAAGACCCCTAGGAATGCTCGTCAAGAAGACAGGGCCAGGT
TTCCGGGCCCTCACATTGCCAAAAGACGGCAATATGGTGGAAAATAACATATAGACAAACGCACACCGGC
CTTATTCCAAGCGGCTTCGGCCAGTAACGTTAGGGGGGGGGGAGGGAGAGGGGCGGACTGTGGAAAAAAA
AGGGAGATCCGCTAGAAGGGCGAATTCGAATCCGGAGACGTACGACCGGTTAACAGGCCTTAAGCGCTAG
ATGCATGCTCGACTCACACGTCTTCAGGTTGCATGTTCATGGAGTAGTTTAGGAATAAATCCATGGTTTG
TGGAGTACTAAAATACCTAGTGGTCTGCTGTATTACATTAAGGCCTTCCCCAGCAGCTTCCAAAGCAGCC
TCCAAGTCACTGGCAGGAGAATTTGGCTGGAACTGCATGCAGGACTGCAGAGATTCCTCTCCACAGTTAT
AGAAGGGACTGTTCCAGGCCTGATTGTTCCAGGATTGGGTGCACCAGGTCTGAGTGTTCCAGGAGTGGTT
GCTCCAGGACTGGATGTTCTGGGTCTGGTTGCTCCAGGTTGAATTGTTCCAGGTCTGGTTGCTCCACATT
GGAAGGTTCCCAGTCGGGTTCACCAGGCATCCCTGGTGGTAGGAAGAGTAGAGGCTGGGGTAGGTAGGTG
CTGAGGCCTTCTGCGTCACACCATTGCTATTCTTCGGCCAGTTGTTTTTCTGCCACCTCTTAGATTTCAT
TCTCTGGTTCTGGAACCAGGTCTTCACCTGTTTGTAGCTGAGGTTCAGGATGTTGGAGAGTTCTTGCATC
TGCTGGAGGCTGAGGTATTTCTGTCTCTGAAATCTATCATTGAGTACACACAGCTGGGTGGAAGAGAACA
CAGTTCTGGTCTTCTGTTTCTTGACTGGGACCTTGTCTTCCTTTTTTGCGACACTATTCTCTGCAGAAGT
GGGTTGTTTGCCTTTGGGACTGGTGGAAGAATCAGGGCTGTCCTGAATAAGCAGATCCATGGAGGAGGGA
AGAGGAGAGACAGTCTCCGTGTGAGGCATCTCAGCAGAAGACATTTGCAAGGATGGATAGTTTTCTTCAG
GCCCACAAATCACAGGCATAGGTGAAGATTCTTTACAGTCGGATGCTTCAAAGCAAGGCAAGCTTTGGGG
ACAAGCTGGATCCACACTCATGATATCCGGCCCTGGGTTGGACTCCACGTCTCCCGCCAACTTGAGAAGG
TCAAAATTCAAAGTCTGTTTCACCGGTGCCCGCTTAGCGCGAGGATCCATGTGCCGTTTCATGTGCAGCG
CCAGGTGATCGGAGCGCGAGAAGGCACGATCGCACAGATGGCACTGGAATGGCCGGTGGCCCGTGTGCTT
TCGGTAGTGGCGCGTGAGCTCGTCTGAGCGCGCAAACTTCCAGCCGCAGCCGTCCCAGTTGCAGTGGTAG
GGCTTCTCACCTGTGTGCGTGCGCAGATGCGCCTTCAGATGCGAACTCTTGGTGTAGGTCTTGCCGCAGC
CCGCGTAGCTGCAGGTGTGAGTGGCGGTGCGTTTGCGGGGCCAAGAGCGGCGGCCGCGCTTTGGCTTGGC
CTCCAGCAGCTCCAGCGGGGACGCAGGCGGCGTGAGGAGACCGCGGGCGGCGGGGGGCGCCAGGCCCAGG
GCTGCCGCGGCGGCGGCCGCGTCGTCGAAGAGACCGAAGGCTGGGGGCGCAGGCGGCGCGTAATGCAGGC
CGGGCCCGGGCGCGCCGAAACCAGGGCCACCGAAAGGCGGCGGGAAGGAGGCGCGCGGACCGGGCGCGGG
CAGGCGCGCGGGGCCGTCGGGGCTGAGCGGCGGTGTGTCGGGCGGCGGCGGGGGGCGGCCCCCGGGACCT
CGCATGCACGAAGCCGCCGGGCCCGGGGCGCCCTCGCGCTTGAGGCCGCGCGGTCCACGGGTCAGCCCGG
GGGCGCAGCCGTAGCCGCCGCCGCCGTCCGCTTCAGGGGGCTCGGCCTTGACCAGGCGGCCGGGCGGCGC
CAGCAGAAAGCGGCCGTGCAGTGCGGGCCCCGGCGGCGCATCCAGCTCGGGTCGCAGCAGCTCAGACACC
AGGCCACCCGCGGGGGCGCTGTAGGGCGGGGGCGCGCCGGGTTCGGGGTAATAGAACGCAGGCGGCGGGG
GCGGCGGCGGCGGCTCCGGGGCGGCCTCGGCGCCCAGGCCATCCAGCCCCATGGACAGGATGAAGTCCAG
CACGCTGTTGAGGTCGTCGTCGGTGCCGCCGGACTCGGGTTCGGCGCGCGGCCAGCGCTCCTGCAGGCCG
CGCTCGCGGCACGGGCTGGCGAAAGTGGAGAAGGACGGCAGGATGGGTTCACTCAGCGCCATGGTGGCTA
GCACGCGTCAGCTGACTAGAGGATCCCCGGGTACCGAGCTCGAAATCTCCAGGCGATCTGACGGTTCACT
AAACGAGCTCTGCTTATATAGGCCTCCCACCGTACACGCCTACCTCGACATACGTTCTCTATCACTGATA
GGGAGTAAACTCGACATACGTTCTCTATCACTGATAGGGATAAACTCGACATACGTTCTCTATCACTGAT
AGGGAGTAAACTCGACATACGTTCTCTATCACTGATAGGGAGTAAACTCGACATACGTTCTCTATCACTG
ATAGGGAGTAAACTCGACATCGTTCTCTATCACTGATAGGGAGTAAACTCGACATACGTTCTCTATCACT
GATAGGGAGTAAACTCGAGTATGTCGAGGTGGCGTGTACGGTGGGAGGCCTATATAAGCAGAGCTCGTTT
AGTGAACCGTCAGATCGCCTGGAGAATTCGCCTAGGCAATTAACCCTCACTAAAGGGAAGGCCGCCTGGG
CCACGCGTGCCATGGCGGGACACCTGGCTTCGGATTTCGCCTTCTCGCCCCCTCCAGGTGGTGGAGGTGA
TGGGCCAGGGGGGCCGGAGCCGGGCTGGGTTGATCCTCGGACCTGGCTAAGCTTCCAAGGCCCTCCTGGA
GGGCCAGGAATCGGGCCGGGGGTTGGGCCAGGCTCTGAGGTGTGGGGGATTCCCCCATGCCCCCCGCCGT
ATGAGTTCTGTGGGGGGATGGCGTACTGTGGGCCCCAGGTTGGAGTGGGGCTAGTGCCCCAAGGCGGCTT
GGAGACCTCTCAGCCTGAGGGTGAAGCAGGAGTCGGGGTGGAGAGCAACTCCGATGGGGCCTCCCCGGAG
CCCTGCACCGTCACCCCTGGTGCCGTGAAGCTGGAGAAGGAGAAGCTGGAGCAAAACCCGGAGGAGTCCC
AGGACATCAAAGCTCTGCAGAAAGAACTCGAGCAATTTGCCAAGCTCCTGAAGCAGAAGAGGATCACCCT
GGGATATACACAGGCCGATGTGGGGCTCACCCTGGGGGTTCTATTTGGGAAGGTATTCAGCCAAACGACC
ATCTGCCGCTTTGAGGCTCTGCAGCTTAGCTTCAAGAACATGTGTAAGCTGCGGCCCTTGCTGCAGAAGT
GGGTGGAGGAAGCTGACAACAATGAAAATCTTCAGGAGATATGCAAAGCAGAAACCCTCGTGCAGGCCCG
AAAGAGAAAGCGAACCAGTATCGAGAACCGAGTGAGAGGCAACCTGGAGAATTTGTTCCTGCAGTGCCCG
AAACCCACACTGCAGCAGATCAGCCACATCGCCCAGCAGCTTGGGCTCGAGAAGGATGTGGTCCGAGTGT
GGTTCTGTAACCGGCGCCAGAAGGGCAAGCGATCAAGCAGCGACTATGCACAACGAGAGGATTTTGAGGC
TGCTGGGTCTCCTTTCTCAGGGGGACCAGTGTCCTTTCCTCTGGCCCCAGGGCCCCATTTTGGTACCCCA
GGCTATGGGAGCCCTCACTTCACTGCACTGTACTCCTCGGTCCCTTTCCCTGAGGGGGAAGCCTTTCCCC
CTGTCTCTGTCACCACTCTGGGCTCTCCCATGCATTCAAACGGGGCGCGTAAAATTGTCGCTCCTGTCAA
ACAAACTCTTAACTTTGATTTACTCAAACTGGCTGGGGATGTAGAAAGCAATCCAGGTCCAGGGGCGCGT
GGTATGGCTGTCAGCGACGCGCTGCTCCCATCTTTCTCCACGTTCGCGTCTGGCCCGGCGGGAAGGGAGA
AGACACTGCGTCAAGCAGGTGCCCCGAATAACCGCTGGCGGGAGGAGCTCTCCCACATGAAGCGACTTCC
CCCAGTGCTTCCCGGCCGCCCCTATGACCTGGCGGCGGCGACCGTGGCCACAGACCTGGAGAGCGGCGGA
GCCGGTGCGGCTTGCGGCGGTAGCAACCTGGCGCCCCTACCTCGGAGAGAGACCGAGGAGTTCAACGATC
TCCTGGACCTGGACTTTATTCTCTCCAATTCGCTGACCCATCCTCCGGAGTCAGTGGCCGCCACCGTGTC
CTCGTCAGCGTCAGCCTCCTCTTCGTCGTCGCCGTCGAGCAGCGGCCCTGCCAGCGCGCCCTCCACCTGC
AGCTTCACCTATCCGATCCGGGCCGGGAACGACCCGGGCGTGGCGCCGGGCGGCACGGGCGGAGGCCTCC
TCTATGGCAGGGAGTCCGCTCCCCCTCCGACGGCTCCCTTCAACCTGGCGGACATCAACGACGTGAGCCC
CTCGGGCGGCTTCGTGGCCGAGCTCCTGCGGCCAGAATTGGACCCGGTGTACATTCCGCCGCAGCAGCCG
CAGCCGCCAGGTGGCGGGCTGATGGGCAAGTTCGTGCTGAAGGCGTCGCTGAGCGCCCCTGGCAGCGAGT
ACGGCAGCCCGTCGGTCATCAGCGTCAGCAAAGGCAGCCCTGACGGCAGCCACCCGGTGGTGGTGGCGCC
CTACAACGGCGGGCCGCCGCGCACGTGCCCCAAGATCAAGCAGGAGGCGGTCTCTTCGTGCACCCACTTG
GGCGCTGGACCCCCTCTCAGCAATGGCCACCGGCCGGCTGCACACGACTTCCCCCTGGGGCGGCAGCTCC
CCAGCAGGACTACCCCGACCCTGGGTCTTGAGGAAGTGCTGAGCAGCAGGGACTGTCACCCTGCCCTGCC
GCTTCCTCCCGGCTTCCATCCCCACCCGGGGCCCAATTACCCATCCTTCCTGCCCGATCAGATGCAGCCG
CAAGTCCCGCCGCTCCATTACCAAGAGCTCATGCCACCCGGTTCCTGCATGCCAGAGGAGCCCAAGCCAA
AGAGGGGAAGACGATCGTGGCCCCGGAAAAGGACCGCCACCCACACTTGTGATTACGCGGGCTGCGGCAA
AACCTACACAAAGAGTTCCCATCTCAAGGCACACCTGCGAACCCACACAGGTGAGAAACCTTACCACTGT
GACTGGGACGGCTGTGGATGGAAATTCGCCCGCTCAGATGAACTGACCAGGCACTACCGTAAACACACGG
GGCACCGCCCGTTCCAGTGCCAAAAATGCGACCGAGCATTTTCCAGGTCGGACCACCTCGCCTTACACAT
GAAGAGGCATTTTGGGGCGCGTAAAATTGTCGCTCCTGTCAAACAAACTCTTAACTTTGATTTACTCAAA
CTGGCTGGGGATGTAGAAAGCAATCCAGGTCCAGGGGCGCGTGGTATGTACAACATGATGGAGACGGAGC
TGAAGCCGCCGGGCCCGCAGCAAACTTCGGGGGGCGGCGGCGGCAACTCCACCGCGGCGGCGGCCGGCGG
CAACCAGAAAAACAGCCCGGACCGCGTCAAGCGGCCCATGAATGCCTTCATGGTGTGGTCCCGCGGGCAG
CGGCGCAAGATGGCCCAGGAGAACCCCAAGATGCACAACTCGGAGATCAGCAAGCGCCTGGGCGCCGAGT
GGAAACTTTTGTCGGAGACGGAGAAGCGGCCGTTCATCGACGAGGCTAAGCGGCTGCGAGCGCTGCACAT
GAAGGAGCACCCGGATTATAAATACCGGCCCCGGCGGAAAACCAAGACGCTCATGAAGAAGGATAAGTAC
ACGCTGCCCGGCGGGCTGCTGGCCCCCGGCGGCAATAGCATGGCGAGCGGGGTCGGGGTGGGCGCCGGCC
TGGGCGCGGGCGTGAACCAGCGCATGGACAGTTACGCGCACATGAACGGCTGGAGCAACGGCAGCTACAG
CATGATGCAGGACCAGCTGGGCTACCCGCAGCACCCGGGCCTCAATGCGCACGGCGCAGCGCAGATGCAG
CCCATGCACCGCTACGACGTGAGCGCCCTGCAGTACAACTCCATGACCAGCTCGCAGACCTACATGAACG
GCTCGCCCACCTACAGCATGTCCTACTCGCAGCAGGGCACCCCTGGCATGGCTCTTGGCTCCATGGGTTC
GGTGGTCAAGTCCGAGGCCAGCTCCAGCCCCCCTGTGGTTACCTCTTCCTCCCACTCCAGGGCGCCCTGC
CAGGCCGGGGACCTCCGGGACATGATCAGCATGTATCTCCCCGGCGCCGAGGTGCCGGAACCCGCCGCCC
CCAGCAGACTTCACATGTCCCAGCACTACCAGAGCGGCCCGGTGCCCGGCACGGCCATTAACGGCACACT
GCCCCTCTCACACATGTGAGTTTAAATCTAGGGCGGCCAATTCCGCCCCTCTCCCCCCCCCCCCCCTAAC
GTTACTGGCCGAAGCCGCTTGGAATAAGGCCGGTGTGCGTTTGTCTATATGTTATTTTCCACCATATTGC
CGTCTTTTGGCAATGTGAGGGCCCGGAAACCTGGCCCTGTCTTCTTGACGAGCATTCCTAGGGGTCTTTC
CCCTCTCGCCAAAGGAATGCAAGGTCTGTTGAATGTCGTGAAGGAAGCAGTTCCTCTGGAAGCTTCTTGA
AGACAAACAACGTCTGTAGCGACCCTTTGCAGGCAGCGGAACCCCCCACCTGGCGACAGGTGCCTCTGCG
GCCAAAAGCCACGTGTATAAGATACACCTGCAAAGGCGGCACAACCCCAGTGCCACGTTGTGAGTTGGAT
AGTTGTGGAAAGAGTCAAATGGCTCTCCTCAAGCGTATTCAACAAGGGGCTGAAGGATGCCCAGAAGGTA
CCCCATTGTATGGGATCTGATCTGGGGCCTCGGTGCACATGCTTTACATGTGTTTAGTCGAGGTTAAAAA
AACGTCTAGGCCCCCCGAACCACGGGGACGTGGTTTTCCTTTGAAAAACACGATGATAAGCTTGCCACAA
CCCACAAGGAGACGACCTTCCATGGCGCGTGGTATGCCCCTCAACGTTAGCTTCACCAACAGGAACTATG
ACCTCGACTACGACTCGGTGCAGCCGTATTTCTACTGCGACGAGGAGGAGAACTTCTACCAGCAGCAGCA
GCAGAGCGAGCTGCAGCCCCCGGCGCCCAGCGAGGATATCTGGAAGAAATTCGAGCTGCTGCCCACCCCG
CCCCTGTCCCCTAGCCGCCGCTCCGGGCTCTGCTCGCCCTCCTACGTTGCGGTCACACCCTTCTCCCTTC
GGGGAGACAACGACGGCGGTGGCGGGAGCTTCTCCACGGCCGACCAGCTGGAGATGGTGACCGAGCTGCT
GGGAGGAGACATGGTGAACCAGAGTTTCATCTGCGACCCGGACGACGAGACCTTCATCAAAAACATCATC
ATCCAGGACTGTATGTGGAGCGGCTTCTCGGCCGCCGCCAAGCTCGTCTCAGAGAAGCTGGCCTCCTACC
AGGCTGCGCGCAAAGACAGCGGCAGCCCGAACCCCGCCCGCGGCCACAGCGTCTGCTCCACCTCCAGCTT
GTACCTGCAGGATCTGAGCGCCGCCGCCTCAGAGTGCATCGACCCCTCGGTGGTCTTCCCCTACCCTCTC
AACGACAGCAGCTCGCCCAAGTCCTGCGCCTCGCAAGACTCCAGCGCCTTCTCTCCGTCCTCGGATTCTC
TGCTCTCCTCGACGGAGTCCTCCCCGCAGGGCAGCCCCGAGCCCCTGGTGCTCCATGAGGAGACACCGCC
CACCACCAGCAGCGACTCTGAGGAGGAACAAGAAGATGAGGAAGAAATCGATGTTGTTTCTGTGGAAAAG
AGGCAGGCTCCTGGCAAAAGGTCAGAGTCTGGATCACCTTCTGCTGGAGGCCACAGCAAACCTCCTCACA
GCCCACTGGTCCTCAAGAGGTGCCACGTCTCCACACATCAGCACAACTACGCAGCGCCTCCCTCCACTCG
GAAGGACTATCCTGCTGCCAAGAGGGTCAAGTTGGACAGTGTCAGAGTCCTGAGACAGATCAGCAACAAC
CGAAAATGCACCAGCCCCAGGTCCTCGGACACCGAGGAGAATGTCAAGAGGCGAACACACAACGTCTTGG
AGCGCCAGAGGAGGAACGAGCTAAAACGGAGCTTTTTTGCCCTGCGTGACCAGATCCCGGAGTTGGAAAA
CAATGAAAAGGCCCCCAAGGTAGTTATCCTTAAAAAAGCCACAGCATACATCCTGTCCGTCCAAGCAGAG
GAGCAAAAGCTCATTTCTGAAGAGGACTTGTTGCGGAAACGACGAGAACAGTTGAAACACAAACTTGAAC
AGCTACGGAACTCTTGTGCGTAAGTTTATCTGCAGAATTCCGCCCCCCCCCCCTCTCCCTCCCCCCCCCC
TAACGTTACTGGCCGAAGCCGCTTGGAATAAGGCCGGTGTGCGTTTGTCTATATGTTATTTTCCACCATA
TTGCCGTCTTTTGGCAATGTGAGGGCCCGGAAACCTGGCCCTGTCTTCTTGACGAGCATTCCTAGGGGTC
TTTCCCCTCTCGCCAAAGGAATGCAAGGTCTGTTGAATGTCGTGAAGGAAGCAGTTCCTCTGGAAGCTTC
TTGAAGACAAACAACGTCTGTAGCGACCCTTTGCAGGCAGCGGAACCCCCCACCTGGCGACAGGTGCCTC
TGCGGCCAAAAGCCACGTGTATAAGATACACCTGCAAAGGCGGCACAACCCCAGTGCCACGTTGTGAGTT
GGATAGTTGTGGAAAGAGTCAAATGGCTCTCCTCAAGCGTATTCAACAAGGGGCTGAAGGATGCCCAGAA
GGTACCCCATTGTATGGGATCTGATCTGGGGCCTCGGTGCACATGCTTTACATGTGTTTAGTCGAGGTTA
AAAAAACGTCTAGGCCCCCCGAACCACGGGGACGTGGTTTTCCTTTGAAAAACACGATGATAATATGGCC
ACAACCATGACCGAGTACAAGCCCACGGTGCGCCTCGCCACCCGCGACGACGTCCCCAGGGCCGTACGCA
CCCTCGCCGCCGCGTTCGCCGACTACCCCGCCACGCGCCACACCGTCGATCCGGACCGCCACATCGAGCG
GGTCACCGAGCTGCAAGAACTCTTCCTCACGCGCGTCGGGCTCGACATCGGCAAGGTGTGGGTCGCGGAC
GACGGCGCCGCGGTGGCGGTCTGGACCACGCCGGAGAGCGTCGAAGCGGGGGCGGTGTTCGCCGAGATCG
GCCCGCGCATGGCCGAGTTGAGCGGTTCCCGGCTGGCCGCGCAGCAACAGATGGAAGGCCTCCTGGCGCC
GCACCGGCCCAAGGAGCCCGCGTGGTTCCTGGCCACCGTCGGCGTCTCGCCCGACCACCAGGGCAAGGGT
CTGGGCAGCGCCGTCGTGCTCCCCGGAGTGGAGGCGGCCGAGCGCGCCGGGGTGCCCGCCTTCCTGGAGA
CCTCCGCGCCCCGCAACCTCCCCTTCTACGAGCGGCTCGGCTTCACCGTCACCGCCGACGTCGAGGTGCC
CGAAGGACCGCGCACCTGGTGCATGACCCGCAAGCCCGGTGCCTGACGCCCGCCCCACGACCCGCAGCGC
CCGACCGAAAGGAGCGCACGACCCCATGCATCGATTTCGAACCCGGGGTACCTTTAAGACCAATGACTTA
CAAGGCAGCTGTAGATCTTAGCCACTTTTTAAAAGAAAAGGGGGGACTGGAAGGGCTAATTCACTCCCAA
AGAAGACAAGATCTGCTTTTTGCCTGTACTGGGTCTCTCTGGTTAGACCAGATCTGAGCCTGGGAGCTCT
CTGGCTAACTAGGGAACCCACTGCTTAAGCCTCAATAAAGCTTGCCTTGAGTGCTTCAAGTAGTGTGTGC
CCGTCTGTTGTGTGACTCTGGTAACTAGAGATCCCTCAGACCCTTTTAGTCAGTGTGGAAAATCTCTAGC
AGAATTCCAGCACACTGGCGGCCGTTACTAGTGGATCATCATAATTTAAACAAGCAAAACCAAATTAAGG
GCCAGCTCATTCCTCCCACTCATGATCTATAGATCCTAAGCTTATCGATGATCTAGAGCTCGCTGATCAG
CCTCGACTGTGCCTTCTAGTTGCCAGCCATCTGTTGTTTGCCCCTCCCCCGTGCCTTCCTTGACCCTGGA
AGGTGCCACTCCCACTGTCCTTTCCTAATAAAATGAGGAAATTGCATCGCATTGTCTGAGTAGGTGTCAT
TCTATTCTGGGGGGTGGGGTGGGGCAGGACAGCAAGGGGGAGGATTGGGAAGACAATAGCAGGCATGCTG
GGGATGCGGTGGGCTCTATGGCTTCTGAGGCGGAAAGAACCTGCAGCCCAAGCTTGGCGTAATCATGGTC
ATAGCTGTTTCCTGTGTGAAATTGTTATCCGCTCACAATTCCACACAACATACGAGCCGGAAGCATAAAG
TGTAAAGCCTGGGGTGCCTAATGAGTGAGCTAACTCACATTAATTGCGTTGCGCTCACTGCCCGCTTTCC
AGTCGGGAAACCTGTCGTGCCAGCGGATCCTTTGTTACTTTATAGAAGAAATTTTGAGTTTTTGTTTTTT
TTTAATAAATAAATAAACATAAATAAATTGTTTGTTGAATTTATTATTAGTATGTAAGTGTAAATATAAT
AAAACTTAATATCTATTCAAATTAATAAATAAACCTCGATATACAGACCGATAAAACACATGCGTCAATT
TTACGCATGATTATCTTTAACGTACGTCACAATATGATTATCTTTCTAGGGTTAAAGAGCTCCAGCTTTT
GTTCCCTTTAGTGAGGGTTAATTTCGAGCTTGGCGTAATCATGGTCATAGCTGTTTCCTGTGTGAAATTG
TTATCCGCTCACAATTCCACACAACATACGAGCCGGAAGCATAAAGTGTAAAGCCTGGGGTGCCTAATGA
GTGAGCTAACTCACATTAATTGCGTTGCGCTCACTGCCCGCTTTCCAGTCGGGAAACCTGTCGTGCCAGC
TGCATTAATGAATCGGCCAACGCGCGGGGAGAGGCGGTTTGCGTATTGGGCGCTCTTCCGCTTCCTCGCT
CACTGACTCGCTGCGCTCGGTCGTTCGGCTGCGGCGAGCGGTATCAGCTCACTCAAAGGCGGTAATACGG
TTATCCACAGAATCAGGGGATAACGCAGGAAAGAACATGTGAGCAAAAGGCCAGCAAAAGGCCAGGAACC
GTAAAAAGGCCGCGTTGCTGGCGTTTTTCCATAGGCTCCGCCCCCCTGACGAGCATCACAAAAATCGACG
CTCAAGTCAGAGGTGGCGAAACCCGACAGGACTATAAAGATACCAGGCGTTTCCCCCTGGAAGCTCCCTC
GTGCGCTCTCCTGTTCCGACCCTGCCGCTTACCGGATACCTGTCCGCCTTTCTCCCTTCGGGAAGCGTGG
CGCTTTCTCATAGCTCACGCTGTAGGTATCTCAGTTCGGTGTAGGTCGTTCGCTCCAAGCTGGGCTGTGT
GCACGAACCCCCCGTTCAGCCCGACCGCTGCGCCTTATCCGGTAACTATCGTCTTGAGTCCAACCCGGTA
AGACACGACTTATCGCCACTGGCAGCAGCCACTGGTAACAGGATTAGCAGAGCGAGGTATGTAGGCGGTG
CTACAGAGTTCTTGAAGTGGTGGCCTAACTACGGCTACACTAGAAGAACAGTATTTGGTATCTGCGCTCT
GCTGAAGCCAGTTACCTTCGGAAAAAGAGTTGGTAGCTCTTGATCCGGCAAACAAACCACCGCTGGTAGC
GGTGGTTTTTTTGTTTGCAAGCAGCAGATTACGCGCAGAAAAAAAGGATCTCAAGAAGATCCTTTGATCT
TTTCTACGGGGTCTGACGCTCAGTGGAACGAAAACTCACGTTAAGGGATTTTGGTCATGAGATTATCAAA
AAGGATCTTCACCTAGATCCTTTTAAATTAAAAATGAAGTTTTAAATCAATCTAAAGTATATATGAGTAA
ACTTGGTCTGACAGTTACCAATGCTTAATCAGTGAGGCACCTATCTCAGCGATCTGTCTATTTCGTTCAT
CCATAGTTGCCTGACTCCCCGTCGTGTAGATAACTACGATACGGGAGGGCTTACCATCTGGCCCCAGTGC
TGCAATGATACCGCGAGACCCACGCTCACCGGCTCCAGATTTATCAGCAATAAACCAGCCAGCCGGAAGG
GCCGAGCGCAGAAGTGGTCCTGCAACTTTATCCGCCTCCATCCAGTCTATTAATTGTTGCCGGGAAGCTA
GAGTAAGTAGTTCGCCAGTTAATAGTTTGCGCAACGTTGTTGCCATTGCTACAGGCATCGTGGTGTCACG
CTCGTCGTTTGGTATGGCTTCATTCAGCTCCGGTTCCCAACGATCAAGGCGAGTTACATGATCCCCCATG
TTGTGCAAAAAAGCGGTTAGCTCCTTCGGTCCTCCGATCGTTGTCAGAAGTAAGTTGGCCGCAGTGTTAT
CACTCATGGTTATGGCAGCACTGCATAATTCTCTTACTGTCATGCCATCCGTAAGATGCTTTTCTGTGAC
TGGTGAGTACTCAACCAAGTCATTCTGAGAATAGTGTATGCGGCGACCGAGTTGCTCTTGCCCGGCGTCA
ATACGGGATAATACCGCGCCACATAGCAGAACTTTAAAAGTGCTCATCATTGGAAAACGTTCTTCGGGGC
GAAAACTCTCAAGGATCTTACCGCTGTTGAGATCCAGTTCGATGTAACCCACTCGTGCACCCAACTGATC
TTCAGCATCTTTTACTTTCACCAGCGTTTCTGGGTGAGCAAAAACGGGAAGGCAAAATGCCGCAAAAAAG
GGAATAAGGGCGACACGGAAATGTTGAATACTCATACTCTTCCTTTTTCAATATTATTGAAGCATTTATC
AGGGTTATTGTCTCATGAGCGGATACATATTTGAATGTATTTAGAAAAATAAACAAATAGGGGTTCCGCG
CACATTTCCCCGAAAAGTGCCAC
